Addgene plasmid #229344: pXTK107 [Term_rrnB-T1_PartType10]
Purpose: XanthoMoClo Golden Gate Part Plasmid for cloning, contains Term_rrnB-T1_PartType10
Depositing lab: Michael Springer. Depositing organization: Harvard Medical School. Publication: XanthoMoClo horizontal line A Robust Modular Cloning Genetic Toolkit for the Genera Xanthobacter and Roseixanthobacter. Soltysiak MPM, Ory ALH, Lee AD, Christophersen CE, Jalihal AP, Springer M. ACS Synth Biol. 2025 Apr 18;14(4):1173-1190. doi: 10.1021/acssynbio.4c00806. Epub 2025 Mar 13. PubMed 40080684.
Backbone
  Vector backbone: pXTK
  Vector type: Bacterial Expression
Growth in bacteria
  Bacterial resistance: Ampicillin, 100 μg/mL
  Growth temperature: 37°C
  Growth strain: DH5alpha
  Copy number: Low Copy
Gene/Insert
  Gene/Insert name: rrnB-T1 Terminator (alt name: Term_rrnB-T1_PartType10)
  Species: Escherichia coli
  Cloning method: Restriction Enzyme; 5′ cloning site unknown (unknown if destroyed)
Terms and licenses: Academic/Nonprofit Terms; Industry Terms: Not Available to Industry
How to cite: pXTK107 [Term_rrnB-T1_PartType10] was a gift from Michael Springer (Addgene plasmid # 229344 ; http://n2t.net/addgene:229344 ; RRID:Addgene_229344)
