[The description below was written by a language model from this plasmid's Addgene catalogue record and pLannotate feature annotations shown in this document.]
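Description:
pXTK107 [Term_rrnB-T1_PartType10] is a compact (about 1.8 kb) Golden Gate part plasmid from the XanthoMoClo toolkit, a modular cloning system built for genetic engineering of the bacterial genera Xanthobacter and Roseixanthobacter. It sits on the pXTK backbone and is catalogued as a bacterial expression vector, although in practice it is a storage and donor vector for a single standardized DNA part rather than an expression construct in its own right. It is propagated in E. coli under ampicillin selection. The feature table shows a TEM-type bla beta-lactamase gene driven by its native AmpR promoter and followed by the bacteriophage fd central terminator, which insulates the marker from downstream read-through. Replication depends on a ColE1/pMB1-family origin. The annotation labels this origin high copy, whereas the catalogue entry lists the plasmid as low copy, and the record does not resolve this discrepancy.

The payload is the T1 transcription terminator from the E. coli rrnB ribosomal RNA operon, a short, widely used intrinsic terminator of roughly 70 bp, located between the origin and the resistance cassette. It is formatted as a "Part Type 10" module in the toolkit's positional scheme. This implies flanking Type IIS restriction sites that release it with defined overhangs for ordered assembly, though neither the enzyme sites nor the overhangs are annotated or stated in the record. The plasmid carries no promoter or coding sequence beyond the selection marker. Its intended use is to supply the terminator in hierarchical Golden Gate assemblies, where it is combined with other toolkit parts to build transcription units or multigene constructs.
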