Features (pLannotate 1.2.2; 5 found; start..end, strand, type, name):
      1..589     +  rep_origin     ori: high-copy-number ColE1/pMB1/pBR322/pUC origin of replication
    620..691     +  terminator     rrnB T1 terminator: transcription terminator T1 from the E. coli rrnB gene
    746..837     +  promoter       AmpR promoter: bla
    838..1695    +  CDS            bla: BLAT_ECOLX - Experimental evidence at protein level: Swiss-Prot protein existence level 1. TEM-type are the most prevalent beta-lactamases in enterobacteria; they hydrolyze the beta-lactam bond in susceptible beta-lactam antibiotics, thus conferring resistance to penicillins and cephalosporins. TEM-3 and TEM-4 are capable of hydrolyzing cefotaxime and ceftazidime. TEM-5 is capable of hydrolyzing ceftazidime. TEM-6 is capable of hydrolyzing ceftazidime and aztreonam. TEM-8/CAZ-2, TEM- 16/CAZ-7 and TEM-24/CAZ-6 are markedly active against ceftazidime. IRT- 4 shows resistance to beta-lactamase in
   1702..1741    +  terminator     fd terminator: central terminator from bacteriophage fd (Otsuka and Kunisawa, 1982)
>Addgene plasmid #229344 | pXTK107 [Term_rrnB-T1_PartType10] | addgene full sequence | sequence record 464827 | Addgene NGS Result
TTGAGATCCTTTTTTTCTGCGCGTAATCTGCTGCTTGCAAACAAAAAAACCACCGCTACCAGCGGTGGTT
TGTTTGCCGGATCAAGAGCTACCAACTCTTTTTCCGAAGGTAACTGGCTTCAGCAGAGCGCAGATACCAA
ATACTGTTCTTCTAGTGTAGCCGTAGTTAGGCCACCACTTCAAGAACTCTGTAGCACCGCCTACATACCT
CGCTCTGCTAATCCTGTTACCAGTGGCTGCTGCCAGTGGCGATAAGTCGTGTCTTACCGGGTTGGACTCA
AGACGATAGTTACCGGATAAGGCGCAGCGGTCGGGCTGAACGGGGGGTTCGTGCACACAGCCCAGCTTGG
AGCGAACGACCTACACCGAACTGAGATACCTACAGCGTGAGCTATGAGAAAGCGCCACGCTTCCCGAAGG
GAGAAAGGCGGACAGGTATCCGGTAAGCGGCAGGGTCGGAACAGGAGAGCGCACGAGGGAGCTTCCAGGG
GGAAACGCCTGGTATCTTTATAGTCCTGTCGGGTTTCGCCACCTCTGACTTGAGCGTCGATTTTTGTGAT
GCTCGTCAGGGGGGCGGAGCCTATGGAAAAACGCCAGCAACGCGAGTCGGTCTCTATCTCAAATAAAACG
AAAGGCTCAGTCGAAAGACTGGGCCTTTCGTTTTATCTGTTGTTTGTCGGTGAACGCTCTCTACATGAGA
CCAGAGTAGCCCGCCTAATGAGCGGGCTTTTTTTTAATTCCCCTATTTGTTTATTTTTCTAAATACATTC
AAATATGTATCCGCTCATGAGACAATAACCCTGATAAATGCTTCAATAATATTGAAAAAGGAAGAGTATG
AGCATTCAGCATTTTCGTGTGGCGCTGATTCCGTTTTTTGCGGCGTTTTGCCTGCCGGTGTTTGCGCATC
CGGAAACCCTGGTGAAAGTGAAAGATGCGGAAGATCAACTGGGTGCGCGCGTGGGCTATATTGAACTGGA
TCTGAACAGCGGCAAAATTCTGGAATCTTTTCGTCCGGAAGAACGTTTTCCGATGATGAGCACCTTTAAA
GTGCTGCTGTGCGGTGCGGTTCTGAGCCGTGTGGATGCGGGCCAGGAACAACTGGGCCGTCGTATTCATT
ATAGCCAGAACGATCTGGTGGAATATAGCCCGGTGACCGAAAAACATCTGACCGATGGCATGACCGTGCG
TGAACTGTGCAGCGCGGCGATTACCATGAGCGATAACACCGCGGCGAACCTGCTGCTGACGACCATTGGC
GGTCCGAAAGAACTGACCGCGTTTCTGCATAACATGGGCGATCATGTGACCCGTCTGGATCGTTGGGAAC
CGGAACTGAACGAAGCGATTCCGAACGATGAACGTGATACCACCATGCCGGCAGCAATGGCGACCACCCT
GCGTAAACTGCTGACGGGTGAGCTGCTGACCCTGGCAAGCCGCCAGCAACTGATTGATTGGATGGAAGCG
GATAAAGTGGCGGGTCCGCTGCTGCGTAGCGCGCTGCCGGCTGGCTGGTTTATTGCGGATAAAAGCGGTG
CGGGCGAACGTGGCAGCCGTGGCATTATTGCGGCGCTGGGCCCGGATGGTAAACCGAGCCGTATTGTGGT
GATTTATACCACCGGCAGCCAGGCGACGATGGATGAACGTAACCGTCAGATTGCGGAAATTGGCGCGAGC
CTGATTAAACATTGGTAAACCGATACAATTAAAGGCTCCTTTTGGAGCCTTTTTTTTTGGACGACCCTTG
TCAGATCAAAGGATCTTC
